Addgene plasmid #80852: pLITMUS-rpoN-cIopt-J23106-geneIII
Purpose: Phagemid (encodes M13 gene III and lambda cIopt).
Depositing lab: Mark Isalan. Depositing organization: Imperial College London. Publication: Engineering orthogonal dual transcription factors for multi-input synthetic promoters. Brodel AK, Jaramillo A, Isalan M. Nat Commun. 2016 Dec 16;7:13858. doi: 10.1038/ncomms13858. PubMed 27982027.
Backbone
  Vector backbone: pLITMUS
  Backbone manufacturer: NEB
  Total vector size (bp): 4924
  Modifications to backbone: M13 gene III expression cassette Lambda cI expression cassette
  Vector type: Bacterial Expression
Growth in bacteria
  Bacterial resistance: Ampicillin, 100 μg/mL
  Growth temperature: 37°C
  Growth strain: DH5alpha
  Copy number: High Copy
Gene/Insert 1
  Gene/Insert name: M13 gene III
  Species: M13 bacteriophage
  Insert size (bp): 1275
  Promoter: BBa_J23106
  Cloning method: Gibson Cloning
  Sequencing primers: 5′ CGTAGTTATCTACACGACG; 3′ TGCTTATACAATCTTCCTG
Gene/Insert 2
  Gene/Insert name: Lambda cIopt
  Species: Synthetic
  Insert size (bp): 714
  Promoter: rpoN
  Cloning method: Restriction Enzyme; 5′ cloning site EcoRI (not destroyed); 3′ cloning site BsaI (not destroyed)
  Sequencing primers: 5′ gtc gat ttt tgt gat gct cg; 3′ ggg tta ttg tct cat gag cgg ata c
Terms and licenses: Academic/Nonprofit Terms; Industry Terms: Not Available to Industry
How to cite: pLITMUS-rpoN-cIopt-J23106-geneIII was a gift from Mark Isalan (Addgene plasmid # 80852 ; http://n2t.net/addgene:80852 ; RRID:Addgene_80852)
