[The description below was written by a language model from this plasmid's Addgene catalogue record and pLannotate feature annotations shown in this document.]
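Description:
pLITMUS-rpoN-cIopt-J23106-geneIII is a 4,924 bp phagemid built on the NEB pLITMUS backbone for use in E. coli. It replicates as a high-copy plasmid from a ColE1/pUC-type origin and is selected with ampicillin through the bla gene under its native promoter. It also carries an M13 origin of replication. This origin allows single-stranded copies of the plasmid to be made and packaged into filamentous phage particles when the remaining M13 functions are supplied in trans.

Two expression cassettes have been added to the backbone. The first places M13 gene III (1,275 bp), which encodes the minor coat protein pIII needed for phage infectivity, under the constitutive Anderson-family promoter BBa_J23106. The automated annotation labels this element as a fragment of the closely related J23119 promoter, which probably reflects sequence similarity within that promoter family. The second cassette expresses cIopt, a 714 bp synthetic version of the phage lambda cI repressor, from the promoter recorded as rpoN. The annotated fragment of lptB just upstream of cI fits this, since that region lies upstream of rpoN in the E. coli genome. A CAP binding site is also annotated upstream of this region. Each cassette ends in a tandem rrnB T1 and T7Te terminator pair, which insulates the two units from each other and from the rest of the plasmid.

The record gives the purpose only as a phagemid encoding gene III and cIopt. The associated work concerns engineering orthogonal dual transcription factors for multi-input synthetic promoters, which suggests that the packageable plasmid serves to carry and propagate a cI variant in a phage-based system. The record does not describe the exact experimental role.
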