Features (pLannotate 1.2.2; 13 found; start..end, strand, type, name):
     59..163     +  promoter       AmpR promoter: bla
    164..1024    +  CDS            AmpR: β-lactamase; bla; confers resistance to ampicillin, carbenicillin, and related antibiotics
   1054..1082    +  promoter       J23119 promoter (fragment): bacterial promoter (Registry of Standard Biological Parts BBa J23119)
   1107..2381    +  CDS            M13 gene III (sequence partly withheld): pIII; III; minor coat protein
   2396..2467    +  terminator     rrnB T1 terminator: transcription terminator T1 from the E. coli rrnB gene
   2483..2510    +  terminator     T7Te terminator: phage T7 early transcription terminator
   2535..3044    -  rep_origin     M13 ori (sequence partly withheld): M13 bacteriophage origin of replication; arrow indicates direction of (+) strand synthesis
   3155..3743    +  rep_origin     ori: high-copy-number ColE1/pMB1/pBR322/pUC origin of replication
   3804..3825    +  protein_bind   CAP binding site: CAP binding activates transcription in the presence of cAMP. E. coli catabolite activator protein
   3846..4001    +  CDS            lptB (fragment): LPTB_ECOLI - Also known as yhbG. Experimental evidence at protein level: Swiss-Prot protein existence level 1. Part of the ABC transporter complex LptBFG involved in the translocation of lipopolysaccharide (LPS) from the inner membrane to the outer membrane. Probably responsible for energy coupling to the transport system. From Escherichia coli (strain K12).
   4052..4765    +  CDS            λ repressor: phage λ repressor; cI
   4780..4851    +  terminator     rrnB T1 terminator: transcription terminator T1 from the E. coli rrnB gene
   4867..4894    +  terminator     T7Te terminator: phage T7 early transcription terminator
>Addgene plasmid #80852 | pLITMUS-rpoN-cIopt-J23106-geneIII | addgene full sequence | sequence record 358373 | Addgene NGS Result
CGCTTCGGCGGGCTTTTTTTTGTTAACTACGTCAGGTGGCACTTTTCGGGGAAATGTGCGCGGAACCCCT
ATTTGTTTATTTTTCTAAATACATTCAAATATGTATCCGCTCATGAGACAATAACCCTGATAAATGCTTC
AATAATATTGAAAAAGGAAGAGTATGAGTATTCAACATTTCCGTGTCGCCCTTATTCCCTTTTTTGCGGC
ATTTTGCCTTCCTGTTTTTGCTCACCCAGAAACGCTGGTGAAAGTAAAAGATGCTGAAGATCAGTTGGGT
GCACGAGTGGGTTACATCGAACTGGATCTCAACAGCGGTAAGATCCTTGAGAGTTTTCGCCCCGAAGAAC
GTTTCCCAATGATGAGCACTTTTAAAGTTCTGCTATGTGGCGCGGTATTATCCCGTGTTGACGCCGGGCA
AGAGCAACTCGGTCGCCGCATACACTATTCTCAGAATGACTTGGTTGAGTACTCACCAGTCACAGAAAAG
CATCTTACGGATGGCATGACAGTAAGAGAATTATGCAGTGCTGCCATAACCATGAGTGATAACACTGCGG
CCAACTTACTTCTGACAACGATCGGAGGACCGAAGGAGCTAACCGCTTTTTTGCACAACATGGGGGATCA
TGTAACTCGCCTTGATCGTTGGGAACCGGAGCTGAATGAAGCCATACCAAACGACGAGCGTGACACCACG
ATGCCTGTAGCAATGGCAACAACGTTGCGCAAACTATTAACTGGCGAACTACTTACTCTAGCTTCCCGGC
AACAATTAATAGACTGGATGGAGGCGGATAAAGTTGCAGGACCACTTCTGCGCTCGGCCCTTCCGGCTGG
CTGGTTTATTGCTGATAAATCTGGAGCCGGTGAGCGTGGGTCCCGCGGTATCATTGCAGCACTGGGGCCA
GATGGTAAGCCCTCCCGTATCGTAGTTATCTACACGACGGGGAGTCAGGCAACTATGGATGAACGAAATA
GACAGATCGCTGAGATAGGTGCCTCACTGATTAAGCATTGGTAACTGTCAGACCAAGTTTACTCATATTT
ACGGCTAGCTCAGTCCTAGGTATAGTGCTAGCGAAGACAAAGATGAGAAATACTAG
[84 nt withheld, positions 1107-1190]
TCC
[98 nt withheld, positions 1194-1291]
A
[305 nt withheld, positions 1293-1597]
G
[153 nt withheld, positions 1599-1751]
TTATTTGTTTGTGAATATCAAGGCCAATCGTCTGACCTGCCTCAACCTCCTGTC
[82 nt withheld, positions 1806-1887]
GCTCTGAGGGA
[161 nt withheld, positions 1899-2059]
T
[41 nt withheld, positions 2061-2101]
T
[62 nt withheld, positions 2103-2164]
A
[35 nt withheld, positions 2166-2200]
CCTCCCTCAATCGGTTGAATGTCGCCCTTTTGTCTTTGGCGCTGGTAAACCATATGAA
[86 nt withheld, positions 2259-2344]
T
[36 nt withheld, positions 2346-2381]
GAAGACCCAGGCATCAAATAAAACGAAAGGCTCAGTCGAAAGACTGGGCCTTTCGTTTTATCTGTTGTTT
GTCGGTGAACGCTCTCTACTAGAGTCACACTGGCTCACCTTCGGGTGGGCCTTTCTGCGTTTATATATAC
TTTAGATTGATT
[38 nt withheld, positions 2534-2571]
A
[37 nt withheld, positions 2573-2609]
ATTTTGTTAAAATTCGCGTTAAATTTTTGTTAAATCAGCTCATTTTTTAACCAATAGGCCGAAATCGGCA
AAATCCCTTATAAATCAAAAGAATAGCCCGAGATAGGGT
[37 nt withheld, positions 2719-2755]
AAAGAACGTGGACTCCAACGTCAAAGG
[137 nt withheld, positions 2783-2919]
G
[125 nt withheld, positions 2921-3045]
AAAGGATCTAGGTGAAGATCCTTTTTGATAATCTCATGACCAAAATCCCTTAACGTGAGTTTTCGTTCCA
CTGAGCGTCAGACCCCGTAGAAAAGATCAAAGGATCTTCTTGAGATCCTTTTTTTCTGCGCGTAATCTGC
TGCTTACAAACAAAAAAACCACCGCTACCAGCGGTGGTTTGTTTGCCGGATCAAGAGCTACCAACTCTTT
TTCCGAAGGTAACTGGCTTCAGCAGAGCGCAGATACCAAATACTGTTCTTCTAGTGTAGCCGTAGTTAGG
CCACCACTTCAAGAACTCTGTAGCACCGCCTACATACCTCGCTCTGCTAATCCTGTTACCAGTGGCTGCT
GCCAGTGGCGATAAGTCGTGTCTTACCGGGTTGGACTCAAGACGATAGTTACCGGATAAGGCGCAGCGGT
CGGGCTGAACGGGGGGTTCGTGCACACAGCCCAGCTTGGAGCGAACGACCTACACCGAACTGAGATACCT
ACAGCGTGAGCTATGAGAAAGCGCCACGCTTCCCGAAGGGAGAAAGGCGGACAGGTATCCGGTAAGCGGC
AGGGTCGGAACAGGAGAGCGCACGAGGGAGCTTCCAGGGGGAAACGCCTGGTATCTTTATAGTCCTGTCG
GGTTTCGCCACCTCTGACTTGAGCGTCGATTTTTGTGATGCTCGTCAGGGGGGCGGAGCCTATGGAAAAA
CGCCAGCAACGCGGCCTTTTTACGGTTCCTGGCCTTTTGCTGGCCTTTTGCTCACATGTAATGTGAGTTA
GCTCACTCATTAGAATTCGCTGAGAGACCCGTGCTGATCACTGACCACAACGTGCGTGAAACACTGGCGG
TTTGTGAACGCGCTTATATCGTCAGTCAGGGGCATTTGATCGCCCACGGCACGCCTACAGAAATCTTACA
AGACGAACACGTTAAGCGTGTATACCTTGGGGAAGACTTCAGACTCTGATAGGGTAGAAGTTTGCGACGT
TTTAGCAGGAGAGTACGATTCTGAACATGAGCACAAAAAAGAAACCATTAACACAAGAGCAGCTTGAGGA
CGCACGTCGCCTTAAAGCAATTTATGAAAAAAAGAAAAATGAACTTGGCTTATCCCAGGAATTGGTCGCA
TACGAGATGGGGATGGGGCAGTCAGGCGTTGGTGCTTTATTTAATGGCATCAATGCATTAAATGCTTATA
ACGCCGCATTGCTTGCAAAAATTCTCAAAGTTAGCGTTGAAGAATTTAGCCCTTCAATCGCCAGAGAAAT
CTACGAGATGTATGAAGCGGTTAGTATGCAGCCGTCACTTAGAAGTGAGTATGAGTACCCTGTTTTTTCT
CATGTTCAGGCAGGGATGTTCTCACCTGAGCTTAGAACCTTTACCAAAGGTGATGCGGAGAGATGGGTAA
GCACAACCAAAAAAGCCAGTGATTCTGCATTCTGGCTTGAGGTTGAAGGTAATTCCATGACCGCACCAAC
AGGCTCCAAGCCAAGCTTTCCTGACGGAATGTTAATTCTCGTTGACCCTGAGCAGGCTGTTGAGCCAGGT
GATTTCTGCATAGCCAGACTTGGGGGTGATGAGTTTACCTTCAAGAAACTGATCAGGGATAGCGGTCAGG
TGTTTTTACAACCACTAAACCCACAGTACCCAATGATCCCATGCAATGAGAGTTGTTCCGTTGTGGGGAA
AGTTATCGCTAGTCAGTGGCCTGAAGAGACGTTTGGCTGAGAAGACCCAGGCATCAAATAAAACGAAAGG
CTCAGTCGAAAGACTGGGCCTTTCGTTTTATCTGTTGTTTGTCGGTGAACGCTCTCTACTAGAGTCACAC
TGGCTCACCTTCGGGTGGGCCTTTCTGCGTTTATAGGTCTCCTGGCCTGCAGTAAAGCC
